Addgene plasmid #219157: SFFV-NFATC1-Brd 201
Purpose: Transcription factor NFATC1 with a specific barcode assigned.
Depositing lab: Filipe Pereira. Depositing organization: Center for Neuroscience and Cell Biology, University of Coimbra. Publication: A combinatorial transcription factor screening platform for immune cell reprogramming. Kurochkin I, Altman AR, Caiado I, Pertiga-Cabral D, Halitzki E, Minaeva M, Zimmermannova O, Henriques-Oliveira L, Klein D, Nair M, Oliveira D, Cajal LR, Knittel R, Feick C, Ringner M, Martin M, Cirovic B, Pires CF, Rosa FF, Sitnicka E, Theis FJ, Pereira CF. Cell Syst. 2026 Jan 21;17(1):101457. doi: 10.1016/j.cels.2025.101457. Epub 2026 Jan 14. PubMed 41539305.
Backbone
  Vector backbone: SFFV-MCS
  Backbone size w/o insert (bp): 6611
  Vector type: Lentiviral
Growth in bacteria
  Bacterial resistance: Ampicillin, 100 μg/mL
  Growth temperature: 37°C
  Growth strain: NEB Stable
  Copy number: High Copy
Gene/Insert
  Gene/Insert name: NFATC1
  Species: H. sapiens (human)
  Insert size (bp): 2112
  Mutation: Codon optimized
  Entrez Gene: NFATC1 (a.k.a. NF-ATC, NF-ATc1.2, NFAT2, NFATc)
  Promoter: The spleen focus-forming virus (SFFV) promoter
  Cloning method: Other
Terms and licenses: Academic/Nonprofit Terms; Industry Terms: Not Available to Industry
Depositor comments: Barcode sequence cloned into XbaI restriction site. Design of plasmid is as follows: SFFV-[TF sequence]-WPRE-[Barcode sequence].
How to cite: SFFV-NFATC1-Brd 201 was a gift from Filipe Pereira (Addgene plasmid # 219157 ; http://n2t.net/addgene:219157 ; RRID:Addgene_219157)
