[The description below was written by a language model from this plasmid's Addgene catalogue record and pLannotate feature annotations shown in this document.]
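Description:
SFFV-NFATC1-Brd 201 is a third-generation-style, self-inactivating HIV-1 lentiviral transfer plasmid built on the SFFV-MCS backbone, carrying a codon-optimized human NFATC1 open reading frame together with a construct-specific DNA barcode. The full sequenced record is about 8.7 kb. In bacteria it is maintained through a high-copy ColE1/pUC-type origin and selected with ampicillin via the β-lactamase gene. An f1 origin, lac promoter/operator remnants, lacZα and lacI fragments, and T7 and T3 promoters are leftovers of the cloning backbone. An SV40 poly(A) signal and SV40 origin sit just downstream of the viral cassette.

The viral genome is transcribed in packaging cells from an RSV promoter fused to a truncated 5' LTR. It contains the Ψ packaging signal with a short gag fragment, the Rev response element for Rev-dependent nuclear export, and the cPPT/CTS. It ends in a ΔU3 3' LTR, which inactivates LTR promoter activity after integration. Expression in transduced cells therefore depends on the internal spleen focus-forming virus promoter, which drives NFATC1 cloned between multiple-cloning-site remnants. The automated annotation matches this coding region to mouse Nfatc1, which probably reflects protein-level homology, since the catalogue entry lists the insert as human. A WPRE follows to enhance transcript stability and expression. According to the depositor, the barcode was inserted at an XbaI site after the WPRE, giving the layout SFFV–TF–WPRE–barcode, although the barcode itself is not annotated in the feature table. This position would place the barcode within the expressed transcript, so it can report which factor a cell received. The plasmid belongs to a barcoded transcription factor collection made for combinatorial screening in immune cell reprogramming.
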