Features (pLannotate 1.2.2; 28 found; start..end, strand, type, name):
      8..234     +  promoter       RSV promoter: Rous sarcoma virus enhancer/promoter
    235..415     +  LTR            5' LTR (truncated): truncated 5' long terminal repeat (LTR) from HIV-1
    462..587     +  misc_feature   HIV-1 Ψ: packaging signal of human immunodeficiency virus type 1
    571..934     +  CDS            HIV-1 gag (fragment): gag protein from human immunodeficiency virus 1; gag
   1080..1313    +  misc_feature   RRE: The Rev response element (RRE) of HIV-1 allows for Rev-dependent mRNA export from the nucleus to the cytoplasm.
   1690..1790    +  CDS            Rev (fragment): human immunodeficiency virus 1 (HIV-1) Rev protein; rev; enhances nuclear export of unspliced and incompletely spliced viral mRNAs
   1809..1926    +  misc_feature   cPPT/CTS: central polypurine tract and central termination sequence of HIV-1
   1960..2361    +  promoter       SFFV promoter: spleen focus-forming virus long terminal repeat (LTR) promoter
   2371..2394    +  misc_feature   MCS (fragment): pBluescript multiple cloning site
   2476..4509    +  CDS            Nfatc1 (fragment): NFAC1_MOUSE - Also known as Nfat2, Nfatc. Experimental evidence at protein level: Swiss-Prot protein existence level 1. Plays a role in the inducible expression of cytokine genes in T-cells, especially in the induction of the IL-2 or IL-4 gene transcription (PubMed:9388475). Also controls gene expression in embryonic cardiac cells. Could regulate not only the activation and proliferation but also the differentiation and programmed death of T- lymphocytes as well as lymphoid and non-lymphoid cells (By similarity). Required for osteoclastogenesis and regulates many genes important for osteoclast
   4516..4541    +  misc_feature   MCS (fragment): pBluescript multiple cloning site
   4541..4600    +  CDS            S (fragment): HBSAG_WHV6 - Experimental evidence at transcript level: Swiss-Prot protein existence level 2. The middle envelope protein plays an important role in the budding of the virion. It is involved in the induction of budding in a nucleocapsid independent way. In this process the majority of envelope proteins bud to form subviral lipoprotein particles of 22 nm of diameter that do not contain a nucleocapsid (By similarity). From Woodchuck hepatitis B virus (isolate w64/pWS23) (WHV).
   4732..5135    +  misc_feature   WPRE: woodchuck hepatitis virus posttranscriptional regulatory element
   5193..5252    +  CDS            nef (fragment): NEF_HV1Z2 - Experimental evidence at protein level: Swiss-Prot protein existence level 1. Extracellular Nef protein targets CD4(+) T-lymphocytes for apoptosis by interacting with CXCR4 surface receptors. From Human immunodeficiency virus type 1 group M subtype D (isolate Z2/CDC-Z34) (HIV-1).
   5254..5487    +  LTR            3' LTR (ΔU3): self-inactivating 3' long terminal repeat (LTR) from HIV-1
   5559..5680    +  polyA_signal   SV40 poly(A) signal: SV40 polyadenylation signal
   5720..5855    +  rep_origin     SV40 ori: SV40 origin of replication
   5876..5894    -  promoter       T7 promoter: promoter for bacteriophage T7 RNA polymerase
   5902..6057    +  CDS            lacZα (fragment): LacZα fragment of β-galactosidase; lacZ fragment
   6062..6490    +  rep_origin     f1 ori (sequence partly withheld): f1 bacteriophage origin of replication; arrow indicates direction of (+) strand synthesis
   6543..6647    +  promoter       AmpR promoter: bla
   6648..7508    +  CDS            AmpR: β-lactamase; bla; confers resistance to ampicillin, carbenicillin, and related antibiotics
   7679..8267    +  rep_origin     ori: high-copy-number ColE1/pMB1/pBR322/pUC origin of replication
   8450..8542    +  CDS            lacI (fragment): lac repressor; lacI; The lac repressor binds to the lac operator to inhibit transcription in E. coli. This inhibition can be relieved by adding lactose or isopropyl-β-D-thiogalactopyranoside (IPTG).
   8555..8576    +  protein_bind   CAP binding site: CAP binding activates transcription in the presence of cAMP. E. coli catabolite activator protein
   8591..8621    +  promoter       lac promoter: promoter for the E. coli lac operon
   8629..8645    +  protein_bind   lac operator: The lac repressor binds to the lac operator to inhibit transcription in E. coli. This inhibition can be relieved by adding lactose or isopropyl-β-D-thiogalactopyranoside (IPTG). lac repressor encoded by lacI
   8690..8708    +  promoter       T3 promoter: promoter for bacteriophage T3 RNA polymerase
>Addgene plasmid #219157 | SFFV-NFATC1-Brd 201 | addgene full sequence | sequence record 450418 | Addgene NGS Result
AGCTTAATGTAGTCTTATGCAATACTCTTGTAGTCTTGCAACATGGTAACGATGAGTTAGCAACATGCCT
TACAAGGAGAGAAAAAGCACCGTGCATGCCGATTGGTGGAAGTAAGGTGGTACGATCGTGCCTTATTAGG
AAGGCAACAGACGGGTCTGACATGGATTGGACGAACCACTGAATTGCCGCATTGCAGAGATATTGTATTT
AAGTGCCTAGCTCGATACATAAACGGGTCTCTCTGGTTAGACCAGATCTGAGCCTGGGAGCTCTCTGGCT
AACTAGGGAACCCACTGCTTAAGCCTCAATAAAGCTTGCCTTGAGTGCTTCAAGTAGTGTGTGCCCGTCT
GTTGTGTGACTCTGGTAACTAGAGATCCCTCAGACCCTTTTAGTCAGTGTGGAAAATCTCTAGCAGTGGC
GCCCGAACAGGGACTTGAAAGCGAAAGGGAAACCAGAGGAGCTCTCTCGACGCAGGACTCGGCTTGCTGA
AGCGCGCACGGCAAGAGGCGAGGGGCGGCGACTGGTGAGTACGCCAAAAATTTTGACTAGCGGAGGCTAG
AAGGAGAGAGATGGGTGCGAGAGCGTCAGTATTAAGCGGGGGAGAATTAGATCGCGATGGGAAAAAATTC
GGTTAAGGCCAGGGGGAAAGAAAAAATATAAATTAAAACATATAGTATGGGCAAGCAGGGAGCTAGAACG
ATTCGCAGTTAATCCTGGCCTGTTAGAAACATCAGAAGGCTGTAGACAAATACTGGGACAGCTACAACCA
TCCCTTCAGACAGGATCAGAAGAACTTAGATCATTATATAATACAGTAGCAACCCTCTATTGTGTGCATC
AAAGGATAGAGATAAAAGACACCAAGGAAGCTTTAGACAAGATAGAGGAAGAGCAAAACAAAAGTAAGAC
CACCGCACAGCAAGCGGCCGCTGATCTTCAGACCTGGAGGAGGAGATATGAGGGACAATTGGAGAAGTGA
ATTATATAAATATAAAGTAGTAAAAATTGAACCATTAGGAGTAGCACCCACCAAGGCAAAGAGAAGAGTG
GTGCAGAGAGAAAAAAGAGCAGTGGGAATAGGAGCTTTGTTCCTTGGGTTCTTGGGAGCAGCAGGAAGCA
CTATGGGCGCAGCGTCAATGACGCTGACGGTACAGGCCAGACAATTATTGTCTGGTATAGTGCAGCAGCA
GAACAATTTGCTGAGGGCTATTGAGGCGCAACAGCATCTGTTGCAACTCACAGTCTGGGGCATCAAGCAG
CTCCAGGCAAGAATCCTGGCTGTGGAAAGATACCTAAAGGATCAACAGCTCCTGGGGATTTGGGGTTGCT
CTGGAAAACTCATTTGCACCACTGCTGTGCCTTGGAATGCTAGTTGGAGTAATAAATCTCTGGAACAGAT
TTGGAATCACACGACCTGGATGGAGTGGGACAGAGAAATTAACAATTACACAAGCTTAATACACTCCTTA
ATTGAAGAATCGCAAAACCAGCAAGAAAAGAATGAACAAGAATTATTGGAATTAGATAAATGGGCAAGTT
TGTGGAATTGGTTTAACATAACAAATTGGCTGTGGTATATAAAATTATTCATAATGATAGTAGGAGGCTT
GGTAGGTTTAAGAATAGTTTTTGCTGTACTTTCTATAGTGAATAGAGTTAGGCAGGGATATTCACCATTA
TCGTTTCAGACCCACCTCCCAACCCCGAGGGGACCCGACAGGCCCGAAGGAATAGAAGAAGAAGGTGGAG
AGAGAGACAGAGACAGATCCATTCGATTAGTGAACGGATCTCGACGGTATCGGTTAACTTTTAAAAGAAA
AGGGGGGATTGGGGGGTACAGTGCAGGGGAAAGAATAGTAGACATAATAGCAACAGACATACAAACTAAA
GAATTACAAAAACAAATTACAAAAATTCAAAATTTTATCGATCACGAGACTAGCCTCGAGCTGGCTGCAG
TAACGCCATTTTGCAAGGCATGGAAAAATACCAAACCAAGAATAGAGAAGTTCAGATCAAGGGCGGGTAC
ATGAAAATAGCTAACGTTGGGCCAAACAGGATATCTGCGGTGAGCAGTTTCGGCCCCGGCCCGGGGCCAA
GAACAGATGGTCACCGCAGTTTCGGCCCCGGCCCGAGGCCAAGAACAGATGGTCCCCAGATATGGCCCAA
CCCTCAGCAGTTTCTTAAGACCCATCAGATGTTTCCAGGCTCCCCCAAGGACCTGAAATGACCCTGCGCC
TTATTTGAATTAACCAATCAGCCTGCTTCTCGCTTCTGTTCGCGCGCTTCTGCTTCCCGAGCTCTATAAA
AGAGCTCACAACCCCTCACTCGGCGCGCCAGTCCTCCGACAGACTGAGTCGGCCGGTCGAATCAAGCTTA
TCGATACCGTCGACGCCACCATGACCGGCCTGGAAGATCAAGAGTTCGACTTCGAGTTCCTGTTCGAGTT
CAACCAGAGAGATGAAGGCGCCGCTGCCGCCGCTCCTGAGCATTATGGATACGCCAGCAGCAACGTGTCC
CCTGCTTTGCCTCTGCCTACCGCTCACTCTACACTGCCTGCTCCATGCCACAACCTCCAGACAAGCACCC
CTGGCATCATCCCTCCAGCCGATCATCCTTCTGGATACGGCGCTGCTCTTGATGGCGGACCTGCCGGCTA
TTTTCTGAGCAGCGGACACACCAGACCTGATGGCGCTCCTGCTCTGGAAAGCCCCAGAATCGAGATCACC
AGCTGCCTGGGCCTGTACCACAACAACAACCAGTTCTTCCACGACGTCGAGGTGGAAGATGTGCTGCCCA
GCTCCAAGAGAAGCCCTAGCACAGCCACACTGAGCCTGCCTAGCCTGGAAGCCTACAGGGACCCTAGCTG
TCTGTCTCCTGCCAGCAGCCTGAGCAGCAGAAGCTGTAATAGCGAGGCCAGCAGCTACGAGAGCAACTAC
AGCTACCCCTACGCCTCTCCACAGACTAGCCCTTGGCAGAGCCCTTGCGTGTCCCCAAAGACCACCGATC
CTGAGGAAGGCTTCCCTAGAGGCCTGGGAGCTTGTACACTGCTGGGCTCTCCAAGACACAGCCCCTCCAC
ATCTCCAAGAGCCAGCGTGACAGAGGAAAGCTGGCTGGGCGCCAGAAGCTCTAGACCAGCCAGTCCTTGC
AACAAGCGGAAGTACAGCCTGAACGGCCGGCAGCCTCCTTACAGCCCTCACCATTCTCCAACACCTTCTC
CACACGGCAGCCCCAGAGTGTCCGTGACCGATGATTCTTGGCTGGGCAACACCACACAGTACACCAGCTC
TGCCATCGTGGCCGCCATTAACGCCCTGACCACAGATAGCAGCCTGGATCTCGGAGATGGCGTGCCCGTG
AAGTCCAGAAAGACCACACTGGAACAGCCTCCAAGCGTGGCCCTGAAGGTGGAACCTGTGGGAGAAGATC
TGGGCAGCCCTCCTCCTCCTGCCGATTTTGCCCCTGAGGACTACAGCAGCTTCCAGCATATCCGGAAAGG
CGGCTTCTGCGACCAGTATCTGGCTGTGCCTCAGCACCCTTACCAGTGGGCCAAGCCTAAGCCTCTGAGC
CCCACAAGCTACATGAGCCCAACACTGCCCGCTCTGGATTGGCAGCTCCCTTCTCACTCTGGCCCCTACG
AGCTGAGAATCGAGGTGCAGCCTAAGAGCCACCACAGAGCCCACTACGAGACAGAGGGATCTAGAGGCGC
CGTGAAAGCCTCTGCTGGCGGACATCCTATCGTTCAGCTGCACGGCTACCTGGAAAACGAGCCCCTGATG
CTCCAGCTGTTTATCGGCACCGCCGACGACAGACTGCTGAGGCCACATGCCTTTTACCAGGTGCACCGGA
TCACCGGCAAGACCGTGTCTACAACAAGCCACGAGGCCATCCTGAGCAACACCAAGGTGCTGGAAATCCC
TCTGCTGCCCGAGAACAGCATGAGAGCCGTGATCGATTGTGCCGGCATCCTGAAGCTGCGGAACAGCGAT
ATCGAACTGCGGAAGGGCGAAACCGACATCGGCCGGAAGAACACAAGAGTGCGGCTGGTGTTCAGAGTGC
ACGTGCCACAGCCAAGCGGCAGAACCCTGTCTCTGCAAGTGGCCAGCAATCCCATCGAGTGTAGCCAGAG
AAGCGCCCAAGAGCTGCCCCTGGTGGAAAAGCAGAGCACCGATAGCTACCCTGTCGTTGGCGGCAAGAAA
ATGGTGCTGAGCGGCCACAACTTCCTCCAGGACAGCAAAGTGATCTTCGTGGAAAAGGCCCCAGACGGCC
ACCACGTGTGGGAGATGGAAGCCAAGACCGACAGGGACCTGTGCAAGCCCAATAGCCTGGTGGTGGAAAT
TCCTCCATTCCGGAACCAGCGGATCACAAGCCCTGTGCACGTGTCCTTCTACGTGTGCAACGGCAAGAGA
AAGCGGAGCCAGTACCAGCGGTTCACCTACCTGCCAGCCAACGGCAATGCCATCTTCCTGACCGTGTCCA
GAGAACACGAGCGCGTGGGCTGCTTCTTCTGATAAGGATCCCCCGGGCTGCAGGAATTCGAGCATCTTAC
CGCCATTTATTCCCATATTTGTTCTGTTTTTCTTGATTTGGGTATACATTTAAATGTTAATAAAACAAAA
TGGTGGGGCAATCATTTACATTTTTAGGGATATGTAATTACTAGTTCAGGTGTATTGCCACAAGACAAAC
ATGTTAAGAAACTTTCCCGTTATTTACGCTCTGTTCCTGTTAATCAACCTCTGGATTACAAAATTTGTGA
AAGATTGACTGATATTCTTAACTATGTTGCTCCTTTTACGCTGTGTGGATATGCTGCTTTAATGCCTCTG
TATCATGCTATTGCTTCCCGTACGGCTTTCGTTTTCTCCTCCTTGTATAAATCCTGGTTGCTGTCTCTTT
ATGAGGAGTTGTGGCCCGTTGTCCGTCAACGTGGCGTGGTGTGCTCTGTGTTTGCTGACGCAACCCCCAC
TGGCTGGGGCATTGCCACCACCTGTCAACTCCTTTCTGGGACTTTCGCTTTCCCCCTCCCGATCGCCACG
GCAGAACTCATCGCCGCCTGCCTTGCCCGCTGCTGGACAGGGGCTAGGTTGCTGGGCACTGATAATTCCG
TGGTGTTGTCGGGGAAGCTGACGTCCTTTGCAATTCGATATCAAGCTGTACCTTCTAGATGTACAACATA
TGAAGCGCTTCTAGACCAATGACTTACAAGGCAGCTGTAGATCTTAGCCACTTTTTAAAAGAAAAGGGGG
GACTGGAAGGGCTAATTCACTCCCAACGAAGACAAGATCTGCTTTTTGCTTGTACTGGGTCTCTCTGGTT
AGACCAGATCTGAGCCTGGGAGCTCTCTGGCTAACTAGGGAACCCACTGCTTAAGCCTCAATAAAGCTTG
CCTTGAGTGCTTCAAGTAGTGTGTGCCCGTCTGTTGTGTGACTCTGGTAACTAGAGATCCCTCAGACCCT
TTTAGTCAGTGTGGAAAATCTCTAGCAGTAGTAGTTCATGTCATCTTATTATTCAGTATTTATAACTTGC
AAAGAAATGAATATCAGAGAGTGAGAGGAACTTGTTTATTGCAGCTTATAATGGTTACAAATAAAGCAAT
AGCATCACAAATTTCACAAATAAAGCATTTTTTTCACTGCATTCTAGTTGTGGTTTGTCCAAACTCATCA
ATGTATCTTATCATGTCTGGCTCTAGCTATCCCGCCCCTAACTCCGCCCATCCCGCCCCTAACTCCGCCC
AGTTCCGCCCATTCTCCGCCCCATGGCTGACTAATTTTTTTTATTTATGCAGAGGCCGAGGCCGCCTCGG
CCTCTGAGCTATTCCAGAAGTAGTGAGGAGGCTTTTTTGGAGGCCTAGGGACGTACCCAATTCGCCCTAT
AGTGAGTCGTATTACGCGCGCTCACTGGCCGTCGTTTTACAACGTCGTGACTGGGAAAACCCTGGCGTTA
CCCAACTTAATCGCCTTGCAGCACATCCCCCTTTCGCCAGCTGGCGTAATAGCGAAGAGGCCCGCACCGA
TCGCCCTTCCCAACAGTTGCGCAGCCTGAATGGCGAATGGG
[124 nt withheld, positions 6062-6185]
C
[91 nt withheld, positions 6187-6277]
A
[49 nt withheld, positions 6279-6327]
CCTTTGACGTTGGAGTCCACGTTCTTT
[37 nt withheld, positions 6355-6391]
ACCCTATCTCGGTCTATTCTTTTGATTTATAAGGGATTTTGCCGATTTCGGCCTATTGGTTAAAAAATGA
GCTGATTTAACAAAAATTTAACGCGAATTTTAACAAAATATTAACGCTTACAATTTAGGTGGCACTTTTC
GGGGAAATGTGCGCGGAACCCCTATTTGTTTATTTTTCTAAATACATTCAAATATGTATCCGCTCATGAG
ACAATAACCCTGATAAATGCTTCAATAATATTGAAAAAGGAAGAGTATGAGTATTCAACATTTCCGTGTC
GCCCTTATTCCCTTTTTTGCGGCATTTTGCCTTCCTGTTTTTGCTCACCCAGAAACGCTGGTGAAAGTAA
AAGATGCTGAAGATCAGTTGGGTGCACGAGTGGGTTACATCGAACTGGATCTCAACAGCGGTAAGATCCT
TGAGAGTTTTCGCCCCGAAGAACGTTTTCCAATGATGAGCACTTTTAAAGTTCTGCTATGTGGCGCGGTA
TTATCCCGTATTGACGCCGGGCAAGAGCAACTCGGTCGCCGCATACACTATTCTCAGAATGACTTGGTTG
AGTACTCACCAGTCACAGAAAAGCATCTTACGGATGGCATGACAGTAAGAGAATTATGCAGTGCTGCCAT
AACCATGAGTGATAACACTGCGGCCAACTTACTTCTGACAACGATCGGAGGACCGAAGGAGCTAACCGCT
TTTTTGCACAACATGGGGGATCATGTAACTCGCCTTGATCGTTGGGAACCGGAGCTGAATGAAGCCATAC
CAAACGACGAGCGTGACACCACGATGCCTGTAGCAATGGCAACAACGTTGCGCAAACTATTAACTGGCGA
ACTACTTACTCTAGCTTCCCGGCAACAATTAATAGACTGGATGGAGGCGGATAAAGTTGCAGGACCACTT
CTGCGCTCGGCCCTTCCGGCTGGCTGGTTTATTGCTGATAAATCTGGAGCCGGTGAGCGTGGGTCTCGCG
GTATCATTGCAGCACTGGGGCCAGATGGTAAGCCCTCCCGTATCGTAGTTATCTACACGACGGGGAGTCA
GGCAACTATGGATGAACGAAATAGACAGATCGCTGAGATAGGTGCCTCACTGATTAAGCATTGGTAACTG
TCAGACCAAGTTTACTCATATATACTTTAGATTGATTTAAAACTTCATTTTTAATTTAAAAGGATCTAGG
TGAAGATCCTTTTTGATAATCTCATGACCAAAATCCCTTAACGTGAGTTTTCGTTCCACTGAGCGTCAGA
CCCCGTAGAAAAGATCAAAGGATCTTCTTGAGATCCTTTTTTTCTGCGCGTAATCTGCTGCTTGCAAACA
AAAAAACCACCGCTACCAGCGGTGGTTTGTTTGCCGGATCAAGAGCTACCAACTCTTTTTCCGAAGGTAA
CTGGCTTCAGCAGAGCGCAGATACCAAATACTGTTCTTCTAGTGTAGCCGTAGTTAGGCCACCACTTCAA
GAACTCTGTAGCACCGCCTACATACCTCGCTCTGCTAATCCTGTTACCAGTGGCTGCTGCCAGTGGCGAT
AAGTCGTGTCTTACCGGGTTGGACTCAAGACGATAGTTACCGGATAAGGCGCAGCGGTCGGGCTGAACGG
GGGGTTCGTGCACACAGCCCAGCTTGGAGCGAACGACCTACACCGAACTGAGATACCTACAGCGTGAGCT
ATGAGAAAGCGCCACGCTTCCCGAAGGGAGAAAGGCGGACAGGTATCCGGTAAGCGGCAGGGTCGGAACA
GGAGAGCGCACGAGGGAGCTTCCAGGGGGAAACGCCTGGTATCTTTATAGTCCTGTCGGGTTTCGCCACC
TCTGACTTGAGCGTCGATTTTTGTGATGCTCGTCAGGGGGGCGGAGCCTATGGAAAAACGCCAGCAACGC
GGCCTTTTTACGGTTCCTGGCCTTTTGCTGGCCTTTTGCTCACATGTTCTTTCCTGCGTTATCCCCTGAT
TCTGTGGATAACCGTATTACCGCCTTTGAGTGAGCTGATACCGCTCGCCGCAGCCGAACGACCGAGCGCA
GCGAGTCAGTGAGCGAGGAAGCGGAAGAGCGCCCAATACGCAAACCGCCTCTCCCCGCGCGTTGGCCGAT
TCATTAATGCAGCTGGCACGACAGGTTTCCCGACTGGAAAGCGGGCAGTGAGCGCAACGCAATTAATGTG
AGTTAGCTCACTCATTAGGCACCCCAGGCTTTACACTTTATGCTTCCGGCTCGTATGTTGTGTGGAATTG
TGAGCGGATAACAATTTCACACAGGAAACAGCTATGACCATGATTACGCCAAGCGCGCAATTAACCCTCA
CTAAAGGGAACAAAAGCTGGAGCTGCA
