>Addgene plasmid #219157 | SFFV-NFATC1-Brd 201 | depositor partial sequence | sequence record 427951 | TF ORF
ATGACCGGCCTGGAAGATCAAGAGTTCGACTTCGAGTTCCTGTTCGAGTTCAACCAGAGAGATGAAGGCG
CCGCTGCCGCCGCTCCTGAGCATTATGGATACGCCAGCAGCAACGTGTCCCCTGCTTTGCCTCTGCCTAC
CGCTCACTCTACACTGCCTGCTCCATGCCACAACCTCCAGACAAGCACCCCTGGCATCATCCCTCCAGCC
GATCATCCTTCTGGATACGGCGCTGCTCTTGATGGCGGACCTGCCGGCTATTTTCTGAGCAGCGGACACA
CCAGACCTGATGGCGCTCCTGCTCTGGAAAGCCCCAGAATCGAGATCACCAGCTGCCTGGGCCTGTACCA
CAACAACAACCAGTTCTTCCACGACGTCGAGGTGGAAGATGTGCTGCCCAGCTCCAAGAGAAGCCCTAGC
ACAGCCACACTGAGCCTGCCTAGCCTGGAAGCCTACAGGGACCCTAGCTGTCTGTCTCCTGCCAGCAGCC
TGAGCAGCAGAAGCTGTAATAGCGAGGCCAGCAGCTACGAGAGCAACTACAGCTACCCCTACGCCTCTCC
ACAGACTAGCCCTTGGCAGAGCCCTTGCGTGTCCCCAAAGACCACCGATCCTGAGGAAGGCTTCCCTAGA
GGCCTGGGAGCTTGTACACTGCTGGGCTCTCCAAGACACAGCCCCTCCACATCTCCAAGAGCCAGCGTGA
CAGAGGAAAGCTGGCTGGGCGCCAGAAGCTCTAGACCAGCCAGTCCTTGCAACAAGCGGAAGTACAGCCT
GAACGGCCGGCAGCCTCCTTACAGCCCTCACCATTCTCCAACACCTTCTCCACACGGCAGCCCCAGAGTG
TCCGTGACCGATGATTCTTGGCTGGGCAACACCACACAGTACACCAGCTCTGCCATCGTGGCCGCCATTA
ACGCCCTGACCACAGATAGCAGCCTGGATCTCGGAGATGGCGTGCCCGTGAAGTCCAGAAAGACCACACT
GGAACAGCCTCCAAGCGTGGCCCTGAAGGTGGAACCTGTGGGAGAAGATCTGGGCAGCCCTCCTCCTCCT
GCCGATTTTGCCCCTGAGGACTACAGCAGCTTCCAGCATATCCGGAAAGGCGGCTTCTGCGACCAGTATC
TGGCTGTGCCTCAGCACCCTTACCAGTGGGCCAAGCCTAAGCCTCTGAGCCCCACAAGCTACATGAGCCC
AACACTGCCCGCTCTGGATTGGCAGCTCCCTTCTCACTCTGGCCCCTACGAGCTGAGAATCGAGGTGCAG
CCTAAGAGCCACCACAGAGCCCACTACGAGACAGAGGGATCTAGAGGCGCCGTGAAAGCCTCTGCTGGCG
GACATCCTATCGTTCAGCTGCACGGCTACCTGGAAAACGAGCCCCTGATGCTCCAGCTGTTTATCGGCAC
CGCCGACGACAGACTGCTGAGGCCACATGCCTTTTACCAGGTGCACCGGATCACCGGCAAGACCGTGTCT
ACAACAAGCCACGAGGCCATCCTGAGCAACACCAAGGTGCTGGAAATCCCTCTGCTGCCCGAGAACAGCA
TGAGAGCCGTGATCGATTGTGCCGGCATCCTGAAGCTGCGGAACAGCGATATCGAACTGCGGAAGGGCGA
AACCGACATCGGCCGGAAGAACACAAGAGTGCGGCTGGTGTTCAGAGTGCACGTGCCACAGCCAAGCGGC
AGAACCCTGTCTCTGCAAGTGGCCAGCAATCCCATCGAGTGTAGCCAGAGAAGCGCCCAAGAGCTGCCCC
TGGTGGAAAAGCAGAGCACCGATAGCTACCCTGTCGTTGGCGGCAAGAAAATGGTGCTGAGCGGCCACAA
CTTCCTCCAGGACAGCAAAGTGATCTTCGTGGAAAAGGCCCCAGACGGCCACCACGTGTGGGAGATGGAA
GCCAAGACCGACAGGGACCTGTGCAAGCCCAATAGCCTGGTGGTGGAAATTCCTCCATTCCGGAACCAGC
GGATCACAAGCCCTGTGCACGTGTCCTTCTACGTGTGCAACGGCAAGAGAAAGCGGAGCCAGTACCAGCG
GTTCACCTACCTGCCAGCCAACGGCAATGCCATCTTCCTGACCGTGTCCAGAGAACACGAGCGCGTGGGC
TGCTTCTTCTGA
