>Addgene plasmid #219157 | SFFV-NFATC1-Brd 201 | depositor partial sequence | sequence record 427952 | Barcode sequence
TGTACAACATATGAAGCGCT
